>Addgene plasmid #242234 | pET21a asyn(Δ41-54) | addgene full sequence | sequence record 482093 | Addgene NGS Result
TAATACGACTCACTATAGGGGAATTGTGAGCGGATAACAATTCCCCTCTAGAAATAATTTTGTTTAACTT
TAAGAAGGAGATATACATATGGATGTATTCATGAAAGGACTTTCAAAGGCCAAGGAGGGAGTTGTGGCTG
CTGCTGAGAAAACCAAACAGGGTGTGGCAGAAGCAGCAGGAAAGACAAAAGAGGGTGTTCTCTATGTAGT
GGCTGAGAAGACCAAAGAGCAAGTGACAAATGTTGGAGGAGCAGTGGTGACGGGTGTGACAGCAGTAGCC
CAGAAGACAGTGGAGGGAGCAGGGAGCATTGCAGCAGCCACTGGCTTTGTCAAAAAGGACCAGTTGGGCA
AGAATGAAGAAGGAGCCCCACAGGAAGGAATTCTGGAAGATATGCCTGTGGATCCTGACAATGAGGCTTA
TGAAATGCCTTCTGAGGAAGGGTATCAAGACTATGAACCTGAAGCCTAACTCGAGCACCACCACCACCAC
CACTGAGATCCGGCTGCTAACAAAGCCCGAAAGGAAGCTGAGTTGGCTGCTGCCACCGCTGAGCAATAAC
TAGCATAACCCCTTGGGGCCTCTAAACGGGTCTTGAGGGGTTTTTTGCTGAAAGGAGGAACTATATCCGG
ATTGGCGAATGGG
[124 nt withheld, positions 644-767]
C
[91 nt withheld, positions 769-859]
A
[49 nt withheld, positions 861-909]
CCTTTGACGTTGGAGTCCACGTTCTTT
[37 nt withheld, positions 937-973]
ACCCTATCTCGGTCTATTCTTTTGATTTATAAGGGATTTTGCCGATTTCGGCCTATTGGTTAAAAAATGA
GCTGATTTAACAAAAATTTAACGCGAATTTTAACAAAATATTAACGTTTACAATTTCAGGTGGCACTTTT
CGGGGAAATGTGCGCGGAACCCCTATTTGTTTATTTTTCTAAATACATTCAAATATGTATCCGCTCATGA
GACAATAACCCTGATAAATGCTTCAATAATATTGAAAAAGGAAGAGTATGAGTATTCAACATTTCCGTGT
CGCCCTTATTCCCTTTTTTGCGGCATTTTGCCTTCCTGTTTTTGCTCACCCAGAAACGCTGGTGAAAGTA
AAAGATGCTGAAGATCAGTTGGGTGCACGAGTGGGTTACATCGAACTGGATCTCAACAGCGGTAAGATCC
TTGAGAGTTTTCGCCCCGAAGAACGTTTTCCAATGATGAGCACTTTTAAAGTTCTGCTATGTGGCGCGGT
ATTATCCCGTATTGACGCCGGGCAAGAGCAACTCGGTCGCCGCATACACTATTCTCAGAATGACTTGGTT
GAGTACTCACCAGTCACAGAAAAGCATCTTACGGATGGCATGACAGTAAGAGAATTATGCAGTGCTGCCA
TAACCATGAGTGATAACACTGCGGCCAACTTACTTCTGACAACGATCGGAGGACCGAAGGAGCTAACCGC
TTTTTTGCACAACATGGGGGATCATGTAACTCGCCTTGATCGTTGGGAACCGGAGCTGAATGAAGCCATA
CCAAACGACGAGCGTGACACCACGATGCCTGCAGCAATGGCAACAACGTTGCGCAAACTATTAACTGGCG
AACTACTTACTCTAGCTTCCCGGCAACAATTAATAGACTGGATGGAGGCGGATAAAGTTGCAGGACCACT
TCTGCGCTCGGCCCTTCCGGCTGGCTGGTTTATTGCTGATAAATCTGGAGCCGGTGAGCGTGGGTCTCGC
GGTATCATTGCAGCACTGGGGCCAGATGGTAAGCCCTCCCGTATCGTAGTTATCTACACGACGGGGAGTC
AGGCAACTATGGATGAACGAAATAGACAGATCGCTGAGATAGGTGCCTCACTGATTAAGCATTGGTAACT
GTCAGACCAAGTTTACTCATATATACTTTAGATTGATTTAAAACTTCATTTTTAATTTAAAAGGATCTAG
GTGAAGATCCTTTTTGATAATCTCATGACCAAAATCCCTTAACGTGAGTTTTCGTTCCACTGAGCGTCAG
ACCCCGTAGAAAAGATCAAAGGATCTTCTTGAGATCCTTTTTTTCTGCGCGTAATCTGCTGCTTGCAAAC
AAAAAAACCACCGCTACCAGCGGTGGTTTGTTTGCCGGATCAAGAGCTACCAACTCTTTTTCCGAAGGTA
ACTGGCTTCAGCAGAGCGCAGATACCAAATACTGTCCTTCTAGTGTAGCCGTAGTTAGGCCACCACTTCA
AGAACTCTGTAGCACCGCCTACATACCTCGCTCTGCTAATCCTGTTACCAGTGGCTGCTGCCAGTGGCGA
TAAGTCGTGTCTTACCGGGTTGGACTCAAGACGATAGTTACCGGATAAGGCGCAGCGGTCGGGCTGAACG
GGGGGTTCGTGCACACAGCCCAGCTTGGAGCGAACGACCTACACCGAACTGAGATACCTACAGCGTGAGC
TATGAGAAAGCGCCACGCTTCCCGAAGGGAGAAAGGCGGACAGGTATCCGGTAAGCGGCAGGGTCGGAAC
AGGAGAGCGCACGAGGGAGCTTCCAGGGGGAAACGCCTGGTATCTTTATAGTCCTGTCGGGTTTCGCCAC
CTCTGACTTGAGCGTCGATTTTTGTGATGCTCGTCAGGGGGGCGGAGCCTATGGAAAAACGCCAGCAACG
CGGCCTTTTTACGGTTCCTGGCCTTTTGCTGGCCTTTTGCTCACATGTTCTTTCCTGCGTTATCCCCTGA
TTCTGTGGATAACCGTATTACCGCCTTTGAGTGAGCTGATACCGCTCGCCGCAGCCGAACGACCGAGCGC
AGCGAGTCAGTGAGCGAGGAAGCGGAAGAGCGCCTGATGCGGTATTTTCTCCTTACGCATCTGTGCGGTA
TTTCACACCGCATATATGGTGCACTCTCAGTACAATCTGCTCTGATGCCGCATAGTTAAGCCAGTATACA
CTCCGCTATCGCTACGTGACTGGGTCATGGCTGCGCCCCGACACCCGCCAACACCCGCTGACGCGCCCTG
ACGGGCTTGTCTGCTCCCGGCATCCGCTTACAGACAAGCTGTGACCGTCTCCGGGAGCTGCATGTGTCAG
AGGTTTTCACCGTCATCACCGAAACGCGCGAGGCAGCTGCGGTAAAGCTCATCAGCGTGGTCGTGAAGCG
ATTCACAGATGTCTGCCTGTTCATCCGCGTCCAGCTCGTTGAGTTTCTCCAGAAGCGTTAATGTCTGGCT
TCTGATAAAGCGGGCCATGTTAAGGGCGGTTTTTTCCTGTTTGGTCACTGATGCCTCCGTGTAAGGGGGA
TTTCTGTTCATGGGGGTAATGATACCGATGAAACGAGAGAGGATGCTCACGATACGGGTTACTGATGATG
AACATGCCCGGTTACTGGAACGTTGTGAGGGTAAACAACTGGCGGTATGGATGCGGCGGGACCAGAGAAA
AATCACTCAGGGTCAATGCCAGCGCTTCGTTAATACAGATGTAGGTGTTCCACAGGGTAGCCAGCAGCAT
CCTGCGATGCAGATCCGGAACATAATGGTGCAGGGCGCTGACTTCCGCGTTTCCAGACTTTACGAAACAC
GGAAACCGAAGACCATTCATGTTGTTGCTCAGGTCGCAGACGTTTTGCAGCAGCAGTCGCTTCACGTTCG
CTCGCGTATCGGTGATTCATTCTGCTAACCAGTAAGGCAACCCCGCCAGCCTAGCCGGGTCCTCAACGAC
AGGAGCACGATCATGCGCACCCGTGGGGCCGCCATGCCGGCGATAATGGCCTGCTTCTCGCCGAAACGTT
TGGTGGCGGGACCAGTGACGAAGGCTTGAGCGAGGGCGTGCAAGATTCCGAATACCGCAAGCGACAGGCC
GATCATCGTCGCGCTCCAGCGAAAGCGGTCCTCGCCGAAAATGACCCAGAGCGCTGCCGGCACCTGTCCT
ACGAGTTGCATGATAAAGAAGACAGTCATAAGTGCGGCGACGATAGTCATGCCCCGCGCCCACCGGAAGG
AGCTGACTGGGTTGAAGGCTCTCAAGGGCATCGGTCGAGATCCCGGTGCCTAATGAGTGAGCTAACTTAC
ATTAATTGCGTTGCGCTCACTGCCCGCTTTCCAGTCGGGAAACCTGTCGTGCCAGCTGCATTAATGAATC
GGCCAACGCGCGGGGAGAGGCGGTTTGCGTATTGGGCGCCAGGGTGGTTTTTCTTTTCACCAGTGAGACG
GGCAACAGCTGATTGCCCTTCACCGCCTGGCCCTGAGAGAGTTGCAGCAAGCGGTCCACGCTGGTTTGCC
CCAGCAGGCGAAAATCCTGTTTGATGGTGGTTAACGGCGGGATATAACATGAGCTGTCTTCGGTATCGTC
GTATCCCACTACCGAGATATCCGCACCAACGCGCAGCCCGGACTCGGTAATGGCGCGCATTGCGCCCAGC
GCCATCTGATCGTTGGCAACCAGCATCGCAGTGGGAACGATGCCCTCATTCAGCATTTGCATGGTTTGTT
GAAAACCGGACATGGCACTCCAGTCGCCTTCCCGTTCCGCTATCGGCTGAATTTGATTGCGAGTGAGATA
TTTATGCCAGCCAGCCAGACGCAGACGCGCCGAGACAGAACTTAATGGGCCCGCTAACAGCGCGATTTGC
TGGTGACCCAATGCGACCAGATGCTCCACGCCCAGTCGCGTACCGTCTTCATGGGAGAAAATAATACTGT
TGATGGGTGTCTGGTCAGAGACATCAAGAAATAACGCCGGAACATTAGTGCAGGCAGCTTCCACAGCAAT
GGCATCCTGGTCATCCAGCGGATAGTTAATGATCAGCCCACTGACGCGTTGCGCGAGAAGATTGTGCACC
GCCGCTTTACAGGCTTCGACGCCGCTTCGTTCTACCATCGACACCACCACGCTGGCACCCAGTTGATCGG
CGCGAGATTTAATCGCCGCGACAATTTGCGACGGCGCGTGCAGGGCCAGACTGGAGGTGGCAACGCCAAT
CAGCAACGACTGTTTGCCCGCCAGTTGTTGTGCCACGCGGTTGGGAATGTAATTCAGCTCCGCCATCGCC
GCTTCCACTTTTTCCCGCGTTTTCGCAGAAACGTGGCTGGCCTGGTTCACCACGCGGGAAACGGTCTGAT
AAGAGACACCGGCATACTCTGCGACATCGTATAACGTTACTGGTTTCACATTCACCACCCTGAATTGACT
CTCTTCCGGGCGCTATCATGCCATACCGCGAAAGGTTTTGCGCCATTCGATGGTGTCCGGGATCTCGACG
CTCTCCCTTATGCGACTCCTGCATTAGGAAGCAGCCCAGTAGTAGGTTGAGGCCGTTGAGCACCGCCGCC
GCAAGGAATGGTGCATGCAAGGAGATGGCGCCCAACAGTCCCCCGGCCACGGGGCCTGCCACCATACCCA
CGCCGAAACAAGCGCTCATGAGCCCGAAGTGGCGAGCCCGATCTTCCCCATCGGTGATGTCGGCGATATA
GGCGCCAGCAACCGCACCTGTGGCGCCGGTGATGCCGGCCACGATGCGTCCGGCGTAGAGGATCGAGATC
TCGATCCCGCGAAAT
Features (pLannotate 1.2.2; 19 found; start..end, strand, type, name):
      1..19      +  promoter       T7 promoter: promoter for bacteriophage T7 RNA polymerase
     20..44      +  protein_bind   lac operator: The lac repressor binds to the lac operator to inhibit transcription in E. coli. This inhibition can be relieved by adding lactose or isopropyl-β-D-thiogalactopyranoside (IPTG). lac repressor encoded by lacI
     59..81      +  RBS            RBS: efficient ribosome binding site from bacteriophage T7 gene 10 (Olins and Rangwala, 1989)
     89..466     +  CDS            SNCA (fragment): SYUA_HUMAN - Also known as NACP, PARK1. Experimental evidence at protein level: Swiss-Prot protein existence level 1. Neuronal protein that plays several roles in synaptic activity such as regulation of synaptic vesicle trafficking and subsequent neurotransmitter release. Participates as a monomer in synaptic vesicle exocytosis by enhancing vesicle priming, fusion and dilation of exocytotic fusion pores (PubMed:28288128, PubMed:30404828). Mechanistically, acts by increasing local Ca(2+) release from microdomains which is essential for the enhancement of ATP-induced exocytosis (PubMed:30404828)
    476..493     +  CDS            9xHis (fragment): 9xHis affinity tag
    503..552     +  CDS            SET1 (fragment): solubility-enhancement tag derived from T7 phage gene 10B
    560..607     +  terminator     T7 terminator: transcription terminator for bacteriophage T7 RNA polymerase
    644..1099    +  rep_origin     f1 ori (sequence partly withheld): f1 bacteriophage origin of replication; arrow indicates direction of (+) strand synthesis
   1126..1230    +  promoter       AmpR promoter: bla
   1231..2091    +  CDS            AmpR: β-lactamase; bla; confers resistance to ampicillin, carbenicillin, and related antibiotics
   2262..2850    +  rep_origin     ori: high-copy-number ColE1/pMB1/pBR322/pUC origin of replication
   3036..3178    -  misc_feature   bom: basis of mobility region from pBR322
   3280..3471    -  CDS            rop: Rop protein, which maintains plasmids at low copy number; rop
   3488..3868    +  CDS            YPB1_ECOLX: Protein predicted: Swiss-Prot protein existence level 4. From Escherichia coli.
   3940..4231    -  CDS            TcR (fragment): tetracycline efflux protein; tet; confers resistance to tetracycline
   4246..4267    -  protein_bind   CAP binding site: CAP binding activates transcription in the presence of cAMP. E. coli catabolite activator protein
   4280..5362    -  CDS            lacI: lac repressor; lacI; The lac repressor binds to the lac operator to inhibit transcription in E. coli. This inhibition can be relieved by adding lactose or isopropyl-β-D-thiogalactopyranoside (IPTG).
   5363..5440    -  promoter       lacI promoter: lacI
   5448..5727    -  CDS            TcR (fragment): tetracycline efflux protein; tet; confers resistance to tetracycline
