[The description below was written by a language model from this plasmid's Addgene catalogue record and pLannotate feature annotations shown in this document.]
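Description:
pET21a asyn(Δ41-54) is a bacterial expression plasmid built on the pET21a backbone for producing a human alpha-synuclein (SNCA) variant that lacks residues 41–54, the segment encoded by exon 3 and absent from an alternatively spliced isoform. The synthesized coding sequence sits downstream of a T7 promoter fused to a lac operator and the strong ribosome binding site from phage T7 gene 10, and transcription ends at the T7 terminator. The plasmid also carries lacI under its own promoter, so the lac repressor keeps the cassette silent until an inducer such as IPTG is added. Expression requires a host that supplies T7 RNA polymerase. The annotated SNCA reading frame spans 378 nt, consistent with the shortened protein plus a stop codon. The catalogue lists no tag. The short His-tag stretch annotated just downstream is the vector's C-terminal 6xHis sequence and, given the "none" entry, is presumably not translated as part of the protein. The neighbouring "SET1" fragment is most likely an annotation hit on backbone sequence rather than a functional fusion.

Propagation relies on the pBR322-type ColE1 origin together with rop and the bom region, which matches the low-copy designation in the record. Selection is by ampicillin through the bla gene and its promoter. An f1 origin permits single-stranded DNA production, and the partial tetracycline-resistance fragments are non-functional remnants of pBR322. The construct is intended for recombinant production of untagged protein. The associated publication concerns amyloid formation by alternatively spliced alpha-synuclein variants, pointing to use in comparing this isoform's aggregation behaviour with that of other variants.
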