Addgene plasmid #242234: pET21a asyn(Δ41-54)
Purpose: Expresses alpha synuclein (missing exon 3, residues 41-54) in bacteria
Depositing lab: Jennifer Lee. Depositing organization: National Heart, Lung, and Blood Institute (NHLBI). Publication: Amyloid formation of alternatively spliced variants of alpha-synuclein. SanGiovanni DQ, McGlinchey RP, Lee JC. Protein Sci. 2025 Jul;34(7):e70195. doi: 10.1002/pro.70195. PubMed 40522183.
Backbone
  Vector backbone: pET21a
  Vector type: Bacterial Expression
Growth in bacteria
  Bacterial resistance: Ampicillin, 100 μg/mL
  Growth temperature: 37°C
  Growth strain: DH5alpha
  Copy number: Low Copy
Gene/Insert
  Gene/Insert name: asyn(Δ41-54)
  Species: H. sapiens (human)
  Mutation: deleted amino acids 41-54
  Tag / fusion protein: none
  Cloning method: Gene Synthesis
  Sequencing primers: 5′ T7
Terms and licenses: Academic/Nonprofit Terms; Industry Terms: Not Available to Industry
How to cite: pET21a asyn(Δ41-54) was a gift from Jennifer Lee (Addgene plasmid # 242234 ; http://n2t.net/addgene:242234 ; RRID:Addgene_242234)
