>Addgene plasmid #242234 | pET21a asyn(Δ41-54) | depositor partial sequence | sequence record 477583 | T7 promoter used to sequence inserted gene
NNNGNNGNGNNANNNTTNNCCTCTNNANTNATTTTGTTTAACTTTAAGAAGGAGATATACATATGGATGT
ATTCATGAAAGGACTTTCAAAGGCCAAGGAGGGAGTTGTGGCTGCTGCTGAGAAAACCAAACAGGGTGTG
GCAGAAGCAGCAGGAAAGACAAAAGAGGGTGTTCTCTATGTAGTGGCTGAGAAGACCAAAGAGCAAGTGA
CAAATGTTGGAGGAGCAGTGGTGACGGGTGTGACAGCAGTAGCCCAGAAGACAGTGGAGGGAGCAGGGAG
CATTGCAGCAGCCACTGGCTTTGTCAAAAAGGACCAGTTGGGCAAGAATGAAGAAGGAGCCCCACAGGAA
GGAATTCTGGAAGATATGCCTGTGGATCCTGACAATGAGGCTTATGAAATGCCTTCTGAGGAAGGGTATC
AAGACTATGAACCTGAAGCCTAACTCGAGCACCACCACCACCACCACTGAGATCCGGCTGCTAACAAAGC
CCGAAAGGAAGCTGAGTTGGCTGCTGCCACCGCTGAGCAATAACTAGCATAACCCCTTGGGGCCTCTAAA
CGGGTCTTGAGGGGTTTTTTGCTGAAAGGAGGAACTATATCCGGATTGGCGAATGGG
[124 nt withheld, positions 618-741]
C
[91 nt withheld, positions 743-833]
A
[49 nt withheld, positions 835-883]
CCTTTGACGTTGGAGTCCA
